Addgene plasmid #79023: pREP41xN_ccdB
Purpose: (Empty Backbone) Gateway destination vector for S. pombe. Allow N-terminal tag(s) to be introduced using MCS. attR1-CmR-ccdB-attR2 cassette, nmt1* (ATAAA) promoter, LEU2 selection
Depositing lab: Göran Akusjärvi & Pernilla Bjerling. Depositing organization: Uppsala University.
Backbone
  Vector backbone: pREP-X
  Backbone manufacturer: Basi, et al., PMID 8422997
  Vector type: Yeast Expression
  Selectable markers: LEU2
Growth in bacteria
  Bacterial resistance: Chloramphenicol and Ampicillin, 25 & 100 μg/mL
  Growth temperature: 37°C
  Growth strain: ccdB Survival
  Copy number: Unknown
Gene/Insert
  Gene/Insert name: None
Terms and licenses: Academic/Nonprofit Terms; Industry Terms: Not Available to Industry
Depositor comments: MCS is in front of attR1 element and contains SpeI restriction site. Please note- the NdeI site has been disrupted in this plasmid. The NdeI site (CATATA instead of CATATG) will generate His-Ile instead of His-Met upon translation to protein. This region is linker between N-tag and protein of interest, so this should not affect protein function. nmt1/nmt1*/nmt1** - thiamine repressible promoter wt/weak/very weak, correspondingly. MCS-attR1-CmR-ccdB-attR2 cassette was introduced into pREP-X vectors by XhoI sites.
How to cite: pREP41xN_ccdB was a gift from Göran Akusjärvi & Pernilla Bjerling (Addgene plasmid # 79023 ; http://n2t.net/addgene:79023 ; RRID:Addgene_79023)
