[The description below was written by a language model from this plasmid's Addgene catalogue record and pLannotate feature annotations shown in this document.]
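Description:
pREP41xN_ccdB is an empty Gateway destination vector for episomal protein expression in the fission yeast Schizosaccharomyces pombe, built on the pREP-X backbone. In yeast it replicates autonomously through the S. pombe ars1 element and is selected with the S. cerevisiae LEU2 marker, expressed from its own promoter, in leucine-auxotrophic hosts. In E. coli it carries a high-copy ColE1/pUC-type origin, an f1 phage origin and an ampicillin resistance gene. Scattered fragments of lacZα, lacI, rop, bom and flanking yeast genes appear to be backbone remnants rather than functional parts.

Expression is driven by the thiamine-repressible nmt1 promoter. The automated annotation labels it as wild type, but the catalogue record specifies the attenuated nmt1* variant with an altered TATA box, which the depositors describe as the weak version in a wild-type/weak/very weak series. Downstream lies a short multiple cloning site containing a SpeI site, followed by an attR1–CmR–ccdB–attR2 cassette that was inserted through XhoI sites. In an LR recombination with an entry clone, the gene of interest replaces the chloramphenicol resistance gene and the ccdB toxin gene, so unrecombined vector is counter-selected in ordinary E. coli strains. The empty vector must therefore be maintained in a ccdB-tolerant strain, with chloramphenicol and ampicillin selection. Because the cloning site sits ahead of attR1, users can add one or more N-terminal tags that will be fused to the recombined open reading frame. The depositors note that the NdeI site is disrupted, giving His-Ile rather than His-Met in the linker between tag and protein, which they do not expect to affect function. A terminator downstream of attR2 is not annotated in the feature table.
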