Features (pLannotate 1.2.2; 28 found; start..end, strand, type, name):
      1..23      -  misc_feature   MCS (fragment): pUC18/19 multiple cloning site
     49..1203    +  promoter       nmt1 promoter: wild-type nmt1 promoter from Schizosaccharomyces pombe, conferring strong thiamine-repressible expression
   1225..1349    +  protein_bind   attR1: mutant version of attR; recombination site for the Gateway® LR reaction LR Clonase™
   1374..1404    +  promoter       lac UV5 promoter: E. coli lac promoter with an "up" mutation
   1428..1457    +  promoter       cat promoter (fragment): promoter of the E. coli cat gene encoding chloramphenicol acetyltransferase
   1458..2117    +  CDS            CmR: chloramphenicol acetyltransferase; cat; confers resistance to chloramphenicol
   2296..2454    +  CDS            ccdA (fragment): CCDA_ECO57 - Also known as H, letA. Experimental evidence at protein level: Swiss-Prot protein existence level 1. Antitoxin component of a type II toxin-antitoxin (TA) system which inhibits the post-segregational killing (PSK) of plasmid-free cells, also referred to as a plasmid addiction system. Binds to and blocks the activity of CcdB; will also remove bound CcdB protein from the CcdB-GyrA complex by forming a CcdA-CcdB complex, a process termed rejuvenation. Functions as a transcriptional corepressor for the ccdAB operon, repression also requires CcdB (By similarity). From Escherichia coli
   2459..2761    +  CDS            ccdB: CCDB_ECOLI - Also known as G, letB, letD. Experimental evidence at protein level: Swiss-Prot protein existence level 1. Toxic component of a type II toxin-antitoxin (TA) system, functioning in plasmid maintainence. Responsible for the post- segregational killing (PSK) of plasmid-free cells, also referred to as a plasmid addiction system. Half-life of over 2 hours. Cell killing by CcdB is accompanied by filamentation, defects in chromosome and plasmid segregation, defects in cell division, formation of anucleate cells, decreased DNA synthesis and plasmid loss. Interferes with the activity of DN
   2805..2929    -  protein_bind   attR2: mutant version of attR; recombination site for the Gateway® LR reaction LR Clonase™
   4034..4817    -  rep_origin     ars1: Schizosaccharomyces pombe autonomously replicating sequence ars1
   4978..5043    +  CDS            hus5 (fragment): UBC9_SCHPO - Also known as ubc9. Experimental evidence at protein level: Swiss-Prot protein existence level 1. Catalyzes the covalent attachment of ubiquitin-like protein SUMO/Smt3 to other proteins. Required for efficient recovery from DNA damage or S-phase arrest and normal mitosis. This may be as part of a checkpoint independent recovery process. From Schizosaccharomyces pombe (strain 972 / ATCC 24843) (Fission yeast).
   5097..5165    +  CDS            hus5 (fragment): UBC9_SCHPO - Also known as ubc9. Experimental evidence at protein level: Swiss-Prot protein existence level 1. Catalyzes the covalent attachment of ubiquitin-like protein SUMO/Smt3 to other proteins. Required for efficient recovery from DNA damage or S-phase arrest and normal mitosis. This may be as part of a checkpoint independent recovery process. From Schizosaccharomyces pombe (strain 972 / ATCC 24843) (Fission yeast).
   5163..5320    +  CDS            lacZα (fragment): LacZα fragment of β-galactosidase; lacZ fragment
   5326..5377    -  misc_feature   bom (fragment): basis of mobility region from pBR322
   5396..5851    +  rep_origin     f1 ori (sequence partly withheld): f1 bacteriophage origin of replication; arrow indicates direction of (+) strand synthesis
   5852..5901    -  misc_feature   bom (fragment): basis of mobility region from pBR322
   6003..6038    -  CDS            rop (fragment): Rop protein, which maintains plasmids at low copy number; rop
   6133..6237    +  promoter       AmpR promoter: bla
   6238..7098    +  CDS            AmpR: β-lactamase; bla; confers resistance to ampicillin, carbenicillin, and related antibiotics
   7269..7857    +  rep_origin     ori: high-copy-number ColE1/pMB1/pBR322/pUC origin of replication
   8040..8132    +  CDS            lacI (fragment): lac repressor; lacI; The lac repressor binds to the lac operator to inhibit transcription in E. coli. This inhibition can be relieved by adding lactose or isopropyl-β-D-thiogalactopyranoside (IPTG).
   8145..8166    +  protein_bind   CAP binding site: CAP binding activates transcription in the presence of cAMP. E. coli catabolite activator protein
   8181..8211    +  promoter       lac promoter: promoter for the E. coli lac operon
   8219..8235    +  protein_bind   lac operator: The lac repressor binds to the lac operator to inhibit transcription in E. coli. This inhibition can be relieved by adding lactose or isopropyl-β-D-thiogalactopyranoside (IPTG). lac repressor encoded by lacI
   8282..8398    +  CDS            NFS1 (fragment): NFS1_YEAST - Also known as SPL1 From Saccharomyces cerevisiae (strain ATCC 204508 / S288c) (Baker's yeast).
   8760..9854    -  CDS            LEU2: 3-isopropylmalate dehydrogenase, required for leucine biosynthesis; S. cerevisiae LEU2; yeast auxotrophic marker
   9867..10271   -  promoter       LEU2 promoter: S. cerevisiae LEU2
  10411..10488   -  CDS            YO192_YEAST (fragment): Experimental evidence at protein level: Swiss-Prot protein existence level 1. From Saccharomyces cerevisiae (strain ATCC 204508 / S288c) (Baker's yeast).
>Addgene plasmid #79023 | pREP41xN_ccdB | depositor full sequence | sequence record 151952 | pREP41xN_ccdB sequence 10512 bps
AAGCTTGCATGCCTGCAGGTCGATCGACTCTAGAGGATCAGAAAATTATCGCCATAAAAGACAGAATAAG
TCATCAGCGGTTGTTTCATTTCCTATATTTTTTTTTTATTTTTTTATTTTTTAATAAGGGAAAATTTAAC
GTCTAAGGATACAGAAGATTGTTAGCACATTAAAGTAATAAAGGCTTAAGTAGTAAGTGCCTTAGCATGT
TATTGTATTTCAAAGGACATAATCTAAAATAATAACAATATCATTTCTCACAAGTTATTCAATTTTCTTT
TTTTTTTCTAATAATATCAAGAATGTATTATTTGTTTGACATAAGTCAACTAATTTATTTAATATGCTGG
ATTAATCTTGCAGACATGTAAATTAACAAGTTTTAGTCAAATAACGTTGAAGTTTCAATGAACTCAAATA
ATTTCTCTTTTTTTTTATATAACTCTAATCTGATTTATATTTTCCGCAGGGATCAACTGAAGTTATGACA
TTTGGATTGGATCACTTATAACCTTGGTCGCCAAATAATACAAAAATCAGCGTTATAAAACAAAGAAGGT
TTTTGTTAAGAAATTAATCCTCTTTCTTGATAAGAAAGTTGAACCGAAATTGCAGATACTGATATATGAA
AATAATACCCACAATTTTGGGAATAGCGCAAGCCTCAATTTAAACAATAGGTGAGGACACATGATAATGA
CCTCAATGATTGTTAGAAGAAAAGAGCCTCATTACAAAATCGAAAAATGAATGGTTGGGTACAAGTTTCC
AAAACATGGTAAAGTGGACTTTGCGTATGAGACGTAAATAGAAAAAAACACTTGTTATATGTTTTCTAGA
ATTATTGTTGTCTCTTTATGGTTGGATGATGCAAAATAGTAATTTCGGTTAGTTGCTGTAAAACACCACG
AGACAAATAGATATGGATATTTATTAAATCAGGAAAAACGTAACTCTCGGCTACTGGATGGTTCAGTCAC
CCAACGATTACTGGGGAGAGAAAACAGGGCAAAAGCAAAGCTTAAAGGAATCCGATTGTCATTCGGCAAT
GTGCAGCGAAACTAAAAACCGGATAATGGACCTGTTAATCGAAACATTGAAGATAAAGGAAGAGGAATCC
TGGCATATCATCAATTGAATAAGTTGAATTAATTATTTCAATCTCATTCTCACTTTCTGACTTATAGTCG
CTTTGTTAAATCATACCTCGAGACTAGTCATATAACAAGTTTGTACAAAAAAGCTGAACGAGAAACGTAA
AATGATATAAATATCAATATATTAAATTAGATTTTGCATAAAAAACAGACTACATAATACTGTAAAACAC
AACATATCCAGTCACTATGGCGGCCGCATTAGGCACCCCAGGCTTTACACTTTATGCTTCCGGCTCGTAT
AATGTGTGGATTTTGAGTTAGGATCCGTCGAGATTTTCAGGAGCTAAGGAAGCTAAAATGGAGAAAAAAA
TCACTGGATATACCACCGTTGATATATCCCAATGGCATCGTAAAGAACATTTTGAGGCATTTCAGTCAGT
TGCTCAATGTACCTATAACCAGACCGTTCAGCTGGATATTACGGCCTTTTTAAAGACCGTAAAGAAAAAT
AAGCACAAGTTTTATCCGGCCTTTATTCACATTCTTGCCCGCCTGATGAATGCTCATCCGGAATTCCGTA
TGGCAATGAAAGACGGTGAGCTGGTGATATGGGATAGTGTTCACCCTTGTTACACCGTTTTCCATGAGCA
AACTGAAACGTTTTCATCGCTCTGGAGTGAATACCACGACGATTTCCGGCAGTTTCTACACATATATTCG
CAAGATGTGGCGTGTTACGGTGAAAACCTGGCCTATTTCCCTAAAGGGTTTATTGAGAATATGTTTTTCG
TCTCAGCCAATCCCTGGGTGAGTTTCACCAGTTTTGATTTAAACGTGGCCAATATGGACAACTTCTTCGC
CCCCGTTTTCACCATGGGCAAATATTATACGCAAGGCGACAAGGTGCTGATGCCGCTGGCGATTCAGGTT
CATCATGCCGTTTGTGATGGCTTCCATGTCGGCAGAATGCTTAATGAATTACAACAGTACTGCGATGAGT
GGCAGGGCGGGGCGTAATCTAGAGGATCCGGCTTACTAAAAGCCAGATAACAGTATGCGTATTTGCGCGC
TGATTTTTGCGGTATAAGAATATATACTGATATGTATACCCGAAGTATGTCAAAAAGAGGTATGCTATGA
AGCAGCGTATTACAGTGACAGTTGACAGCGACAGCTATCAGTTGCTCAAGGCATATATGATGTCAATATC
TCCGGTCTGGTAAGCACAACCATGCAGAATGAAGCCCGTCGTCTGCGTGCCGAACGCTGGAAAGCGGAAA
ATCAGGAAGGGATGGCTGAGGTCGCCCGGTTTATTGAAATGAACGGCTCTTTTGCTGACGAGAACAGGGG
CTGGTGAAATGCAGTTTAAGGTTTACACCTATAAAAGAGAGAGCCGTTATCGTCTGTTTGTGGATGTACA
GAGTGATATTATTGACACGCCCGGGCGACGGATGGTGATCCCCCTGGCCAGTGCACGTCTGCTGTCAGAT
AAAGTCTCCCGTGAACTTTACCCGGTGGTGCATATCGGGGATGAAAGCTGGCGCATGATGACCACCGATA
TGGCCAGTGTGCCGGTCTCCGTTATCGGGGAAGAAGTGGCTGATCTCAGCCACCGCGAAAATGACATCAA
AAACGCCATTAACCTGATGTTCTGGGGAATATAAATGTCAGGCTCCCTTATACACAGCCAGTCTGCAGGT
CGACCATAGTGACTGGATATGTTGTGTTTTACAGTATTATGTAGTCTGTTTTTTATGCAAAATCTAATTT
AATATATTGATATTTATATCATTTTACGTTTCTCGTTCAGCTTTCTTGTACAAAGTGGTCTCGAGCCCGG
GCGGCCGCTAACTAACTAAGGGTAAAAGGAATGTCTCCCTTGCCAGTACTGCTAGGGTTTTTCTTTCAAA
CTATGGAAGCCCATTCAAGCTGCATATTACGATTTTGTTTTTCGCTTTTAGAAAGTGGTTTAGATGAGAT
AATAGAAAAATTCTTGATCTCCGACAACGAGTACTTTTATTTTTTTTGCTAATCACTTTACTCAATATTA
GCTCGAAATCGTAGAAACGTAGACGGGTGCGGGATACCGAGTGGTGTAGTTAAGAATTTTTATAAACCAC
GTGGCCCAAAAATATGAACCCAAAACGTTTATACATGAGTATACTTTAAGAAGGCTATACCCCTTCGTGT
TAGATGTAGTTTTAGCTACCCAACCCGAGTCTATGAGCTTGACTTCAGATGTAGAAGGCATTAAATCGTT
TTGAATATTAATTAAAAAACGATGAAAATTAAATATTTAAAAGCAATCATACGCTGAAAATTTAGTGCTG
TGGCTAATCCTTCAACATGGAAATGCCATAAAAGTGACTTTGACAAAAAAAAAAGTATATACAGGTAGTA
AACTCATCTACTTCATTGACTTTGTTTACAGCATGTGGAAGGAGGAATATTTATTGCTAAATCGTAGTTT
AACATTCAATAAGTAATACTATTGAAATTCGACAAGATTGGCCGCATGGATGAAAAAGAGGCATTTTGCT
TTGGGAGAATTAGTTCAAATTAGAACTGAAAAAAAAAACTTTACGAGGCAAAAATGTCGGATTGAGATCG
TAAAAGTTCGCTCGTCGTCTTTTGCTTTGTGATTGTTTTCATGGATACATCTTGCTGGATATTTAAATTT
TAGTACTATGTATAAGATATTCTATAAATGTTTTATCACCCAAACCTGTTAGCGCCTTCTTAATTCTATT
CAATCTGGCTTTTGCTCTGAGACTACTTCTTGGACTTTCACTACTTGTTAGTTATACGGAATTTGTGTAA
TTAGAAGTGAAATAATCCTTTCTATTAGTAATGCGAGCTCGAATTCGAGTCTAACTCCTTAACCACTCGG
ACATAGTGACTTATCTGACACTCATTGTAAATTAATATATATATAGGCATTTTGTTTAGTTAAAGGTACT
TAAGTAATTAGTATAAACGAACCAATTTTATAATCAGGAAGTTAAGTGAATGGTAGCACATGTCGTAAAA
ATTGTGAATTTTTATTGAATAATATTTTAAATACAAGCCTTTCTAGACTAGGTATACTCATAAACATATA
TGAGCAAAAGGATAGAGGAGATTACATTGCATCTTCTACAAATTTATTTATTGCCCTTTACTGAAAAATT
AAATAATGAGTACTAAATGATAAAAAGCGCTCAGTACAAGAAAGATTGCAAAAATATTGCATTCTTCATG
AATTAAAGTTGCATATAAGGCATATTGAAAGTAATAGTACTAAAACAGCAGTTAGCGAAAATTAATAGAA
TTATATTCGCAAGACAATTGTGACATTAAATTAAAAAATTGTAGAATTTTTACTATCCTCTTTAACGCCA
TGAGCCTTTATAAAAAGGTTAAATTAGTTTTAACATTCTTTTTTTGAGTAAGAGTTTACAATTTATCAAA
ACCTGTGTTATTATATTCATTAGTTTCAATTTATTAGCATCTAGAGAAAAATCAATTGGCAGTTACATTG
TTGGAATTTATGAAGAAAAAGAATCTACAACGGAGAATAAGTTGCTGATCGCTTTCCCTAAAATTGTATA
TTTTGCTGAGCTTATTTTGACATTTCGTTGAAGTTTTCTCTAATTCGCATTCATTTTAAGTAAAACAATG
AGAAATAAAATTACAAAAAATACAAATTAAAATACAATTTTTAGCTATAATTATAGACGATGCCCTTGTA
TCCCATTCTGTCTCGCTTGCCCCTACTTTTTATCTTTTATATACCATAATGAACGCTGCCGCTACTAACC
ATACCCCGATTTTACATTTCGGACTCCCAAGGACGTACAAAATAGAAAACTATAGAAAAAAATAATCAGA
AAATAGCATGTCATCTCTTTGTAAAACGCGTTTGCAAGAAGAAAGGAAACAATGGAGAAGAGATCATCCA
TTTGTATGTAAATTTTAGTAAACTTGAAGAAATCACTAACAACTTCTCTTACTTAGGGATTCTATGCAAA
ACCTTGTAAATCATCTGATGGAGGACTCGATTTAATGAATTGGAAGGTTGGAATTCACTGGCCGTCGTTT
TACAACGTCGTGACTGGGAAAACCCTGGCGTTACCCAACTTAATCGCCTTGCAGCACATCCCCCTTTCGC
CAGCTGGCGTAATAGCGAAGAGGCCCGCACCGATCGCCCTTCCCAACAGTTGCGCAGCCTGAATGGCGAA
TGGCGCCTGATGCGGTATTTTCTCCTTACGCATCTGTGCGGTATTTCACACCGCATA
[95 nt withheld, positions 5378-5472]
T
[46 nt withheld, positions 5474-5519]
C
[114 nt withheld, positions 5521-5634]
ACATCGCCCTGATAGACGGTTTTTCGCCCTTTGACGTTGGAGTCCACGTTCTTT
[37 nt withheld, positions 5689-5725]
ACTCTATCTCGGGCTATTCTTTTGATTTATAAGGGATTTTGCCGATTTCGGTCTATTGGTTAAAAAATGA
GCTGATTTAACAAAAATTTAACGCGAATTTTAACAAAATATTAACGTTTACAATTTTATGGTGCACTCTC
AGTACAATCTGCTCTGATGCCGCATAGTTAAGCCAGCCCCGACACCCGCCAACACCCGCTGACGCGCCCT
GACGGGCTTGTCTGCTCCCGGCATCCGCTTACAGACAAGCTGTGACCGTCTCCGGGAGCTGCATGTGTCA
GAGGTTTTCACCGTCATCACCGAAACGCGCGAGACGAAAGGGCCTCGTGATACGCCTATTTTTATAGGTT
AATGTCATGATAATAATGGTTTCTTAGACGTCAGGTGGCACTTTTCGGGGAAATGTGCGCGGAACCCCTA
TTTGTTTATTTTTCTAAATACATTCAAATATGTATCCGCTCATGAGACAATAACCCTGATAAATGCTTCA
ATAATATTGAAAAAGGAAGAGTATGAGTATTCAACATTTCCGTGTCGCCCTTATTCCCTTTTTTGCGGCA
TTTTGCCTTCCTGTTTTTGCTCACCCAGAAACGCTGGTGAAAGTAAAAGATGCTGAAGATCAGTTGGGTG
CACGAGTGGGTTACATCGAACTGGATCTCAACAGCGGTAAGATCCTTGAGAGTTTTCGCCCCGAAGAACG
TTTTCCAATGATGAGCACTTTTAAAGTTCTGCTATGTGGCGCGGTATTATCCCGTATTGACGCCGGGCAA
GAGCAACTCGGTCGCCGCATACACTATTCTCAGAATGACTTGGTTGAGTACTCACCAGTCACAGAAAAGC
ATCTTACGGATGGCATGACAGTAAGAGAATTATGCAGTGCTGCCATAACCATGAGTGATAACACTGCGGC
CAACTTACTTCTGACAACGATCGGAGGACCGAAGGAGCTAACCGCTTTTTTGCACAACATGGGGGATCAT
GTAACTCGCCTTGATCGTTGGGAACCGGAGCTGAATGAAGCCATACCAAACGACGAGCGTGACACCACGA
TGCCTGTAGCAATGGCAACAACGTTGCGCAAACTATTAACTGGCGAACTACTTACTCTAGCTTCCCGGCA
ACAATTAATAGACTGGATGGAGGCGGATAAAGTTGCAGGACCACTTCTGCGCTCGGCCCTTCCGGCTGGC
TGGTTTATTGCTGATAAATCTGGAGCCGGTGAGCGTGGGTCTCGCGGTATCATTGCAGCACTGGGGCCAG
ATGGTAAGCCCTCCCGTATCGTAGTTATCTACACGACGGGGAGTCAGGCAACTATGGATGAACGAAATAG
ACAGATCGCTGAGATAGGTGCCTCACTGATTAAGCATTGGTAACTGTCAGACCAAGTTTACTCATATATA
CTTTAGATTGATTTAAAACTTCATTTTTAATTTAAAAGGATCTAGGTGAAGATCCTTTTTGATAATCTCA
TGACCAAAATCCCTTAACGTGAGTTTTCGTTCCACTGAGCGTCAGACCCCGTAGAAAAGATCAAAGGATC
TTCTTGAGATCCTTTTTTTCTGCGCGTAATCTGCTGCTTGCAAACAAAAAAACCACCGCTACCAGCGGTG
GTTTGTTTGCCGGATCAAGAGCTACCAACTCTTTTTCCGAAGGTAACTGGCTTCAGCAGAGCGCAGATAC
CAAATACTGTCCTTCTAGTGTAGCCGTAGTTAGGCCACCACTTCAAGAACTCTGTAGCACCGCCTACATA
CCTCGCTCTGCTAATCCTGTTACCAGTGGCTGCTGCCAGTGGCGATAAGTCGTGTCTTACCGGGTTGGAC
TCAAGACGATAGTTACCGGATAAGGCGCAGCGGTCGGGCTGAACGGGGGGTTCGTGCACACAGCCCAGCT
TGGAGCGAACGACCTACACCGAACTGAGATACCTACAGCGTGAGCTATGAGAAAGCGCCACGCTTCCCGA
AGGGAGAAAGGCGGACAGGTATCCGGTAAGCGGCAGGGTCGGAACAGGAGAGCGCACGAGGGAGCTTCCA
GGGGGAAACGCCTGGTATCTTTATAGTCCTGTCGGGTTTCGCCACCTCTGACTTGAGCGTCGATTTTTGT
GATGCTCGTCAGGGGGGCGGAGCCTATGGAAAAACGCCAGCAACGCGGCCTTTTTACGGTTCCTGGCCTT
TTGCTGGCCTTTTGCTCACATGTTCTTTCCTGCGTTATCCCCTGATTCTGTGGATAACCGTATTACCGCC
TTTGAGTGAGCTGATACCGCTCGCCGCAGCCGAACGACCGAGCGCAGCGAGTCAGTGAGCGAGGAAGCGG
AAGAGCGCCCAATACGCAAACCGCCTCTCCCCGCGCGTTGGCCGATTCATTAATGCAGCTGGCACGACAG
GTTTCCCGACTGGAAAGCGGGCAGTGAGCGCAACGCAATTAATGTGAGTTAGCTCACTCATTAGGCACCC
CAGGCTTTACACTTTATGCTTCCGGCTCGTATGTTGTGTGGAATTGTGAGCGGATAACAATTTCACACAG
GAAACAGCTATGACCATGATTACGCCAAGCTTGTCGATCGACTACGTCGTTAAGGCCGTTTCTGACAGAG
TAAAATTCTTGAGGGAACTTTCACCATTATGGGAAATGGTTCAAGAAGGTATTGACTTAAACTCCATCAA
ATGGTCAGGTCATTGAGTGTTTTTTATTTGTTGTATTTTTTTTTTTTTAGAGAAAATCCTCCAATATATA
AATTAGGAATCATAGTTTCATGATTTTCTGTTACACCTAACTTTTTGTGTGGTGCCCTCCTCCTTGTCAA
TATTAATGTTAAAGTGCAATTCTTTTTCCTTATCACGTTGAGCCATTAGTATCAATTTGCTTACCTGTAT
TCCTTTACATCCTCCTTTTTCTCCTTCTTGATAAATGTATGTAGATTGCGTATATAGTTTCGTCTACCCT
ATGAACATATTCCATTTTGTAATTTCGTGTCGTTTCTATTATGAATTTCATTTATAAAGTTTATGTACAA
ATATCATAAAAAAAGAGAATCTTTTTAAGCAAGGATTTTCTTAACTTCTTCGGCGACAGCATCACCGACT
TCGGTGGTACTGTTGGAACCACCTAAATCACCAGTTCTGATACCTGCATCCAAAACCTTTTTAACTGCAT
CTTCAATGGCCTTACCTTCTTCAGGCAAGTTCAATGACAATTTCAACATCATTGCAGCAGACAAGATAGT
GGCGATAGGGTTGACCTTATTCTTTGGCAAATCTGGAGCAGAACCGTGGCATGGTTCGTACAAACCAAAT
GCGGTGTTCTTGTCTGGCAAAGAGGCCAAGGACGCAGATGGCAACAAACCCAAGGAACCTGGGATAACGG
AGGCTTCATCGGAGATGATATCACCAAACATGTTGCTGGTGATTATAATACCATTTAGGTGGGTTGGGTT
CTTAACTAGGATCATGGCGGCAGAATCAATCAATTGATGTTGAACCTTCAATGTAGGGAATTCGTTCTTG
ATGGTTTCCTCCACAGTTTTTCTCCATAATCTTGAAGAGGCCAAAACATTAGCTTTATCCAAGGACCAAA
TAGGCAATGGTGGCTCATGTTGTAGGGCCATGAAAGCGGCCATTCTTGTGATTCTTTGCACTTCTGGAAC
GGTGTATTGTTCACTATCCCAAGCGACACCATCACCATCGTCTTCCTTTCTCTTACCAAAGTAAATACCT
CCCACTAATTCTCTGACAACAACGAAGTCAGTACCTTTAGCAAATTGTGGCTTGATTGGAGATAAGTCTA
AAAGAGAGTCGGATGCAAAGTTACATGGTCTTAAGTTGGCGTACAATTGAAGTTCTTTACGGATTTTTAG
TAAACCTTGTTCAGGTCTAACACTACCGGTACCCCATTTAGGACCACCCACAGCACCTAACAAAACGGCA
TCAACCTTCTTGGAGGCTTCCAGCGCCTCATCTGGAAGTGGGACACCTGTAGCATCGATAGCAGCACCAC
CAATTAAATGATTTTCGAAATCGAACTTGACATTGGAACGAACATCAGAAATAGCTTTAAGAACCTTAAT
GGCTTCGGCTGTGATTTCTTGACCAACGTGGTCACCTGGCAAAACGACGATCTTCTTAGGGGCAGACATA
GGGGCAGACATTAGAATGGTATATCCTTGAAATATATATATATATTGCTGAAATGTAAAAGGTAAGAAAA
GTTAGAAAGTAAGACGATTGCTAACCACCTATTGGAAAAAACAATAGGTCCTTAAATAATATTGTCAACT
TCAAGTATTGTGATGCAAGCATTTAGTCATGAACGCTTCTCTATTCTATATGAAAAGCCGGTTCCGGCCT
CTCACCTTTCCTTTTTCTCCCAATTTTTCAGTTGAAAAAGGTATATGCGTCAGGCGACCTCTGAAATTAA
CAAAAAATTTCCAGTCATCGAATTTGATTCTGTGCGATAGCGCCCCTGTGTGTTCTCGTTATGTTGAGGA
AAAAAATAATGGTTGCTAAGAGATTCGAACTCTTGCATCTTACGATACCTGAGTATTCCCACAGTTAACT
GCGGTCAAGATATTTCTTGAATCAGGCGCCTTAGACCGCTCGGCCAAACAACCAATTACTTGTTGAGAAA
TAGAGTATAATTATCCTATAAATATAACGTTTTTGAACACACATGAACAAGGAAGTACAGGACAATTGAT
TTTGAAGAGAATGTGGATTTTGATGTAATTGTTGGGATTCCATTTTTAATAAGGCAATAATATTAGGTAT
GTAGATATACTAGAAGTTCTCCTCGAC
