>Addgene plasmid #79023 | pREP41xN_ccdB | addgene partial sequence | sequence record 151953 | CAT-R 5'-GCAACTGACTGAAATGCCTC-3'
ACGGTGGTATATCCAGTGATTTTTTTCTCCATTTTAGCTTCCTTAGCTCCTGAAAATCTCGACGGATCCT
AACTCAAAATCCACACATTATACGAGCCGGAAGCATAAAGTGTAAAGCCTGGGGTGCCTAATGCGGCCGC
CATAGTGACTGGATATGTTGTGTTTTACAGTATTATGTAGTCTGTTTTTTATGCAAAATCTAATTTAATA
TATTGATATTTATATCATTTTACGTTTCTCGTTCAGCTTTTTTGTACAAACTTGTTATATGACTAGTCTC
GAGGTATGATTTAACAAAGCGACTATAAGTCAGAAAGTGAGAATGAGATTGAAATAATTAATTCAACTTA
TTCAATTGATGATATGCCAGGATTCCTCTTCCTTTATCTTCAATGTTTCGATTAACAGGTCCATTATCCG
GTTTTTAGTTTCGCTGCACATTGCCGAATGACAATCGGATTCCTTTAAGCTTTGCTTTTGCCCTGTTTTC
TCTCCCCAGTAATCGTTGGGTGACTGAACCATCCAGTAGCCGAGAGTTACGTTTTTCCTGATTTAATAAA
TATCCATATCTATTTGTCTCGTGGTGTTTTACAGCAACTAACCGAAATTACTATTTTGCATCATCCAACC
ATAAAGAGACAACAATAATTCTAGAAAACATATAACAAGTGTTTTTTTCTATTTACGTCTCATACGCAAA
GTCCACTTTACCATGTTTTGGAAACTTGTACCCAACCATTCATTTTTCGATTTTGTAATGAGGCTCTTTT
CTTCTAACAATCATTGAGGTCATTATCATGTGTCCTCACCTATTGTTTAAATTGAGGCTTGCGCTATTCC
CAAAATTGTGGGTATTATTTTCATATATCAGTATCTGCAATTTC
