>Addgene plasmid #79023 | pREP41xN_ccdB | addgene partial sequence | sequence record 151954 | M13pUC-Rev 5'-AGCGGATAACAATTTCACACAGG-3'
AGCTTGTCGATCGACTACGTCGTTAAGGCCGTTTCTGACAGAGTAAAATTCTTGAGGGAACTTTCACCAT
TATGGGAAATGGTTCAAGAAGGTATTGACTTAAACTCCATCAAATGGTCAGGTCATTGAGTGTTTTTTAT
TTGTTGTATTTTTTTTTTTTTAGAGAAAATCCTCCAATATATAAATTAGGAATCATAGTTTCATGATTTT
CTGTTACACCTAACTTTTTGTGTGGTGCCCTCCTCCTTGTCAATATTAATGTTAAAGTGCAATTCTTTTT
CCTTATCACGTTGAGCCATTAGTATCAATTTGCTTACCTGTATTCCTTTACATCCTCCTTTTTCTCCTTC
TTGATAAATGTATGTAGATTGCGTATATAGTTTCGTCTACCCTATGAACATATTCCATTTTGTAATTTCG
TGTCGTTTCTATTATGAATTTCATTTATAAAGTTTATGTACAAATATCATAAAAAAAGAGAATCTTTTTA
AGCAAGGATTTTCTTAACTTCTTCGGCGACAGCATCACCGACTTCGGTGGTACTGTTGGAACCACCTAAA
TCACCAGTTCTGATACCTGCATCCAAAACCTTTTTAACTGCATCTTCAATGGCCTTACCTTCTTCAGGCA
AGTTCAATGACAATTTCAACATCATTGCAGCAGACAAGATAGTGGCGATAGGGTTGACCTTATTCTTTGG
CAAATCTGGAGCAGAACCGTGGCATGGTTCGTACAAACCAAATGCGGTGTTCTTGTCTGGCAAAGAGGCC
AAGGACGCAGATGGCAACAAACCCAAGGAACCTGGGATAACGGAGGCTTCATCGGAGATGATATCACCAA
ACATGTTGCTGG
